>Addgene plasmid #36249 | pRRL WS1.6 GFP | depositor full sequence | sequence record 45134 | pRRL WS1.6 GFP sequence 8524 bps
AGCTTAATGTAGTCTTATGCAATACTCTTGTAGTCTTGCAACATGGTAACGATGAGTTAGCAACATGCCT
TACAAGGAGAGAAAAAGCACCGTGCATGCCGATTGGTGGAAGTAAGGTGGTACGATCGTGCCTTATTAGG
AAGGCAACAGACGGGTCTGACATGGATTGGACGAACCACTGAATTGCCGCATTGCAGAGATATTGTATTT
AAGTGCCTAGCTCGATACAATAAACGGGTCTCTCTGGTTAGACCAGATCTGAGCCTGGGAGCTCTCTGGC
TAACTAGGGAACCCACTGCTTAAGCCTCAATAAAGCTTGCCTTGAGTGCTTCAAGTAGTGTGTGCCCGTC
TGTTGTGTGACTCTGGTAACTAGAGATCCCTCAGACCCTTTTAGTCAGTGTGGAAAATCTCTAGCAGTGG
CGCCCGAACAGGGACCTGAAAGCGAAAGGGAAACCAGAGCTCTCTCGACGCAGGACTCGGCTTGCTGAAG
CGCGCACGGCAAGAGGCGAGGGGCGGCGACTGGTGAGTACGCCAAAAATTTTGACTAGCGGAGGCTAGAA
GGAGAGAGATGGGTGCGAGAGCGTCAGTATTAAGCGGGGGAGAATTAGATCGCGATGGGAAAAAATTCGG
TTAAGGCCAGGGGGAAAGAAAAAATATAAATTAAAACATATAGTATGGGCAAGCAGGGAGCTAGAACGAT
TCGCAGTTAATCCTGGCCTGTTAGAAACATCAGAAGGCTGTAGACAAATACTGGGACAGCTACAACCATC
CCTTCAGACAGGATCAGAAGAACTTAGATCATTATATAATACAGTAGCAACCCTCTATTGTGTGCATCAA
AGGATAGAGATAAAAGACACCAAGGAAGCTTTAGACAAGATAGAGGAAGAGCAAAACAAAAGTAAGACCA
CCGCACAGCAAGCGGCCGCTGATCTTCAGACCTGGAGGAGGAGATATGAGGGACAATTGGAGAAGTGAAT
TATATAAATATAAAGTAGTAAAAATTGAACCATTAGGAGTAGCACCCACCAAGGCAAAGAGAAGAGTGGT
GCAGAGAGAAAAAAGAGCAGTGGGAATAGGAGCTTTGTTCCTTGGGTTCTTGGGAGCAGCAGGAAGCACT
ATGGGCGCAGCCTCAATGACGCTGACGGTACAGGCCAGACAATTATTGTCTGGTATAGTGCAGCAGCAGA
ACAATTTGCTGAGGGCTATTGAGGCGCAACAGCATCTGTTGCAACTCACAGTCTGGGGCATCAAGCAGCT
CCAGGCAAGAATCCTGGCTGTGGAAAGATACCTAAAGGATCAACAGCTCCTGGGGATTTGGGGTTGCTCT
GGAAAACTCATTTGCACCACTGCTGTGCCTTGGAATGCTAGTTGGAGTAATAAATCTCTGGAACAGATTT
GGAATCACACGACCTGGATGGAGTGGGACAGAGAAATTAACAATTACACAAGCTTAATACACTCCTTAAT
TGAAGAATCGCAAAACCAGCAAGAAAAGAATGAACAAGAATTATTGGAATTAGATAAATGGGCAAGTTTG
TGGAATTGGTTTAACATAACAAATTGGCTGTGGTATATAAAATTATTCATAATGATAGTAGGAGGCTTGG
TAGGTTTAAGAATAGTTTTTGCTGTACTTTCTATAGTGAATAGAGTTAGGCAGGGATATTCACCATTATC
GTTTCAGACCCACCTCCCAACCCCGAGGGGACCCGACAGGCCCGAAGGAATAGAAGAAGAAGGTGGAGAG
AGAGACAGAGACAGATCCATTCGATTAGTGAACGGATCTCGACGGTATCGGTTAACTTTTAAAAGAAAAG
GGGGGATTGGGGGGTACAGTGCAGGGGAAAGAATAGTAGACATAATAGCAACAGACATACAAACTAAAGA
ATTACAAAAACAAATTACAAAAATTCAAAATTTTATCGATCACGAGACTAGCCTCGAGAAGCTTGATATC
GAATTCCCACGGGGTTGGACGCGTTGCAGTGTTGCTCCCAACAGCAAGAACCAGAAGCAGCCCAAAGGGC
TGTTACAGGAGAATATGGACACCCAGGCTGCACATGCACACCATGGAATGCTGTATGGCAGTGGAAATAA
ATGAACAGCTACCACTATAGGCAAACAGGAATCACAGCAACAGCCAAGAGTGAAGGCGTGGAGGGACCGA
GACCATGCACTCACACCTGGCCTGCCTGGCTCGCACTCCGGGCAAAGGGGTCAGAACAGTGACTGGCACA
CACGTTAAGTGCTATGTGAGTGTTAAGATAAAACTAGGATGTCCAGTGGGGAGAAAGCAAGCCTTTGAAG
ATTATGTGCTTTTACAAACTTCAAGTGCAATGAAAACTAAACAAGATGTTGTTCAGGCATTCATATATGA
TATAAAGTTCCTTTCTTTAAAAAAGGGATGGGCTGGGCACGGTGGCTCACGCCTGTAATTCTAATACTTT
GGGAGGCCGAGGCAGGTGGATCACGAGGTCGAGAAATCGAGACCATCCTGGCCAACATGGTGAAACCCTG
TCTCTACTAAAAATACAAAAAAATTAGCTGGGCGTGGTGGCGTGTGCCTGTAGTCCCAGCTACTTGGGAG
GCTGAGGCAGGAGAGTCACTTGAACCCGGGAGGCAAAGGTTGCAGTGAGCCGAGATCGTGCCACCCGCAC
TCCAGCCTGGCGACAGAGTGAGACTCCATCTCAAAAAAAAAAAGAAAAAAAAAAGTATGACAAGCAGAAA
GTAATTTGGGAGCTGCGGGGAGGCAAGGGTAAGGGATGGGGAAGTGGACCAGAGGCATATGCGTCATTGG
CAGTGTCTAAGCACTCACGATAGGCGTGGATCACAGGGGCTCGCTCTGTAATTAAAAGGAAAAGGGTTTT
TGTTGTGTTGTTGTTGTTGCTGTTTTTGAGACAAGGGTCTTGCTCTGTCATCATCCAGGCTGGAGTGCAG
TGGTGCAGTCTCAGCTCACTGCAACCTCCGCCTCCTGGGTTCAAGCGATTCTCCTGCCTCAGCCTCCTGA
GCAGCTAGGACTACAGGTGTGTGCCACCATGCCTGGCTAATTTTTGTATTTTTTAGTGGAAATGGGGTTT
TGCCATGTTGCCCAGGCTCGTCTTGAACTCCTGACCTCAAGTGATCCACTCGTCTCGGCCTCCCAAAGTG
CTGGGATTACAGGTGTGAGCTATTGTCCCCAGCCAAAAGGAAAAGTTTTACTGTAGTAACCCTTCCGGAC
TAGGGACCTCGGGCCTCAGCCTCAGGCTACCTAGGTGCTTTAGAAAGGAGGCCACCCAGGCCCATGACTA
CTCCTTGCCACAGGGAGCCCCGCACACAGATGTGCTAAGCTCTCGCTGCCAGCCAGAGGGAGGAGGGTCT
GAGCCAGTCAGAAGGAGATGGGCCCCAGAGAGTAAGAAAGGGGGAGGAGGACCCAAGCTGATCCAAAAGG
TGGGTCTAAGCAGTCAAGTGGAGGAGGGTTCCAATCTGATGGCGGAGGGCCCAAGCTCAGCCTAACGAGG
AGGCCAGGCCCACCAAGGGGCCCCTGGAGGACTTGTTTCCCTTGTCCCTTGTGGTTTTTTGCATTTCCTG
TTCCCTTGCTGCTCATTGCGGAAGTTCCTCTTCTTACCCTGCACCCAGAGCCTCGCCAGGATCCTCGAGG
CCACCATGGTGAGCAAGGGCGAGGAGCTGTTCACCGGGGTGGTGCCCATCCTGGTCGAGCTGGACGGCGA
CGTAAACGGCCACAAGTTCAGCGTGTCCGGCGAGGGCGAGGGCGATGCCACCTACGGCAAGCTGACCCTG
AAGTTCATCTGCACCACCGGCAAGCTGCCCGTGCCCTGGCCCACCCTCGTGACCACCCTGACCTACGGCG
TGCAGTGCTTCAGCCGCTACCCCGACCACATGAAGCAGCACGACTTCTTCAAGTCCGCCATGCCCGAAGG
CTACGTCCAGGAGCGCACCATCTTCTTCAAGGACGACGGCAACTACAAGACCCGCGCCGAGGTGAAGTTC
GAGGGCGACACCCTGGTGAACCGCATCGAGCTGAAGGGCATCGACTTCAAGGAGGACGGCAACATCCTGG
GGCACAAGCTGGAGTACAACTACAACAGCCACAACGTCTATATCATGGCCGACAAGCAGAAGAACGGCAT
CAAGGTGAACTTCAAGATCCGCCACAACATCGAGGACGGCAGCGTGCAGCTCGCCGACCACTACCAGCAG
AACACCCCCATCGGCGACGGCCCCGTGCTGCTGCCCGACAACCACTACCTGAGCACCCAGTCCGCCCTGA
GCAAAGACCCCAACGAGAAGCGCGATCACATGGTCCTGCTGGAGTTCGTGACCGCCGCCGGGATCACTCT
CGGCATGGACGAGCTGTACAAGTAAACTAGTGTCGACAATCAACCTCTGGATTACAAAATTTGTGAAAGA
TTGACTGGTATTCTTAACTATGTTGCTCCTTTTACGCTATGTGGATACGCTGCTTTAATGCCTTTGTATC
ATGCTATTGCTTCCCGTATGGCTTTCATTTTCTCCTCCTTGTATAAATCCTGGTTGCTGTCTCTTTATGA
GGAGTTGTGGCCCGTTGTCAGGCAACGTGGCGTGGTGTGCACTGTGTTTGCTGACGCAACCCCCACTGGT
TGGGGCATTGCCACCACCTGTCAGCTCCTTTCCGGGACTTTCGCTTTCCCCCTCCCTATTGCCACGGCGG
AACTCATCGCCGCCTGCCTTGCCCGCTGCTGGACAGGGGCTCGGCTGTTGGGCACTGACAATTCCGTGGT
GTTGTCGGGGAAGCTGACGTCCTTTCCATGGCTGCTCGCCTGTGTTGCCACCTGGATTCTGCGCGGGACG
TCCTTCTGCTACGTCCCTTCGGCCCTCAATCCAGCGGACCTTCCTTCCCGCGGCCTGCTGCCGGCTCTGC
GGCCTCTTCCGCGTCTTCGCCTTCGCCCTCAGACGAGTCGGATCTCCCTTTGGGCCGCCTCCCCGCCTGG
AATTCGAGCTCGGTACCTTTAAGACCAATGACTTACAAGGCAGCTGTAGATCTTAGCCACTTTTTAAAAG
AAAAGGGGGGACTGGAAGGGCTAATTCACTCCCAACGAAGACAAGATCTGCTTTTTGCTTGTACTGGGTC
TCTCTGGTTAGACCAGATCTGAGCCTGGGAGCTCTCTGGCTAACTAGGGAACCCACTGCTTAAGCCTCAA
TAAAGCTTGCCTTGAGTGCTTCAAGTAGTGTGTGCCCGTCTGTTGTGTGACTCTGGTAACTAGAGATCCC
TCAGACCCTTTTAGTCAGTGTGGAAAATCTCTAGCAGTAGTAGTTCATGTCATCTTATTATTCAGTATTT
ATAACTTGCAAAGAAATGAATATCAGAGAGTGAGAGGAACTTGTTTATTGCAGCTTATAATGGTTACAAA
TAAAGCAATAGCATCACAAATTTCACAAATAAAGCATTTTTTTCACTGCATTCTAGTTGTGGTTTGTCCA
AACTCATCAATGTATCTTATCATGTCTGGCTCTAGCTATCCCGCCCCTAACTCCGCCCAGTTCCGCCCAT
TCTCCGCCCCATGGCTGACTAATTTTTTTTATTTATGCAGAGGCCGAGGCCGCCTCGGCCTCTGAGCTAT
TCCAGAAGTAGTGAGGAGGCTTTTTTGGAGGCCTAGGCTTTTGCGTCGAGACGTACCCAATTCGCCCTAT
AGTGAGTCGTATTACGCGCGCTCACTGGCCGTCGTTTTACAACGTCGTGACTGGGAAAACCCTGGCGTTA
CCCAACTTAATCGCCTTGCAGCACATCCCCCTTTCGCCAGCTGGCGTAATAGCGAAGAGGCCCGCACCGA
TCGCCCTTCCCAACAGTTGCGCAGCCTGAATGGCGAATGGCGCG
[124 nt withheld, positions 5855-5978]
C
[91 nt withheld, positions 5980-6070]
A
[49 nt withheld, positions 6072-6120]
CCTTTGACGTTGGAGTCCACGTTCTTT
[37 nt withheld, positions 6148-6184]
ACCCTATCTCGGTCTATTCTTTTGATTTATAAGGGATTTTGCCGATTTCGGCCTATTGGTTAAAAAATGA
GCTGATTTAACAAAAATTTAACGCGAATTTTAACAAAATATTAACGTTTACAATTTCCCAGGTGGCACTT
TTCGGGGAAATGTGCGCGGAACCCCTATTTGTTTATTTTTCTAAATACATTCAAATATGTATCCGCTCAT
GAGACAATAACCCTGATAAATGCTTCAATAATATTGAAAAAGGAAGAGTATGAGTATTCAACATTTCCGT
GTCGCCCTTATTCCCTTTTTTGCGGCATTTTGCCTTCCTGTTTTTGCTCACCCAGAAACGCTGGTGAAAG
TAAAAGATGCTGAAGATCAGTTGGGTGCACGAGTGGGTTACATCGAACTGGATCTCAACAGCGGTAAGAT
CCTTGAGAGTTTTCGCCCCGAAGAACGTTTTCCAATGATGAGCACTTTTAAAGTTCTGCTATGTGGCGCG
GTATTATCCCGTATTGACGCCGGGCAAGAGCAACTCGGTCGCCGCATACACTATTCTCAGAATGACTTGG
TTGAGTACTCACCAGTCACAGAAAAGCATCTTACGGATGGCATGACAGTAAGAGAATTATGCAGTGCTGC
CATAACCATGAGTGATAACACTGCGGCCAACTTACTTCTGACAACGATCGGAGGACCGAAGGAGCTAACC
GCTTTTTTGCACAACATGGGGGATCATGTAACTCGCCTTGATCGTTGGGAACCGGAGCTGAATGAAGCCA
TACCAAACGACGAGCGTGACACCACGATGCCTGTAGCAATGGCAACAACGTTGCGCAAACTATTAACTGG
CGAACTACTTACTCTAGCTTCCCGGCAACAATTAATAGACTGGATGGAGGCGGATAAAGTTGCAGGACCA
CTTCTGCGCTCGGCCCTTCCGGCTGGCTGGTTTATTGCTGATAAATCTGGAGCCGGTGAGCGTGGGTCTC
GCGGTATCATTGCAGCACTGGGGCCAGATGGTAAGCCCTCCCGTATCGTAGTTATCTACACGACGGGGAG
TCAGGCAACTATGGATGAACGAAATAGACAGATCGCTGAGATAGGTGCCTCACTGATTAAGCATTGGTAA
CTGTCAGACCAAGTTTACTCATATATACTTTAGATTGATTTAAAACTTCATTTTTAATTTAAAAGGATCT
AGGTGAAGATCCTTTTTGATAATCTCATGACCAAAATCCCTTAACGTGAGTTTTCGTTCCACTGAGCGTC
AGACCCCGTAGAAAAGATCAAAGGATCTTCTTGAGATCCTTTTTTTCTGCGCGTAATCTGCTGCTTGCAA
ACAAAAAAACCACCGCTACCAGCGGTGGTTTGTTTGCCGGATCAAGAGCTACCAACTCTTTTTCCGAAGG
TAACTGGCTTCAGCAGAGCGCAGATACCAAATACTGTCCTTCTAGTGTAGCCGTAGTTAGGCCACCACTT
CAAGAACTCTGTAGCACCGCCTACATACCTCGCTCTGCTAATCCTGTTACCAGTGGCTGCTGCCAGTGGC
GATAAGTCGTGTCTTACCGGGTTGGACTCAAGACGATAGTTACCGGATAAGGCGCAGCGGTCGGGCTGAA
CGGGGGGTTCGTGCACACAGCCCAGCTTGGAGCGAACGACCTACACCGAACTGAGATACCTACAGCGTGA
GCTATGAGAAAGCGCCACGCTTCCCGAAGGGAGAAAGGCGGACAGGTATCCGGTAAGCGGCAGGGTCGGA
ACAGGAGAGCGCACGAGGGAGCTTCCAGGGGGAAACGCCTGGTATCTTTATAGTCCTGTCGGGTTTCGCC
ACCTCTGACTTGAGCGTCGATTTTTGTGATGCTCGTCAGGGGGGCGGAGCCTATGGAAAAACGCCAGCAA
CGCGGCCTTTTTACGGTTCCTGGCCTTTTGCTGGCCTTTTGCTCACATGTTCTTTCCTGCGTTATCCCCT
GATTCTGTGGATAACCGTATTACCGCCTTTGAGTGAGCTGATACCGCTCGCCGCAGCCGAACGACCGAGC
GCAGCGAGTCAGTGAGCGAGGAAGCGGAAGAGCGCCCAATACGCAAACCGCCTCTCCCCGCGCGTTGGCC
GATTCATTAATGCAGCTGGCACGACAGGTTTCCCGACTGGAAAGCGGGCAGTGAGCGCAACGCAATTAAT
GTGAGTTAGCTCACTCATTAGGCACCCCAGGCTTTACACTTTATGCTTCCGGCTCGTATGTTGTGTGGAA
TTGTGAGCGGATAACAATTTCACACAGGAAACAGCTATGACCATGATTACGCCAAGCGCGCAATTAACCC
TCACTAAAGGGAACAAAAGCTGGAGCTGCA
Features (pLannotate 1.2.2; 29 found; start..end, strand, type, name):
      8..229     +  promoter       RSV promoter: Rous sarcoma virus enhancer/promoter
    236..416     +  LTR            5' LTR (truncated): truncated 5' long terminal repeat (LTR) from HIV-1
    460..585     +  misc_feature   HIV-1 Ψ: packaging signal of human immunodeficiency virus type 1
    569..932     +  CDS            HIV-1 gag (fragment): gag protein from human immunodeficiency virus 1; gag
   1027..1363    +  ncRNA          RRE: Accession: RF00036 - HIV Rev response element
   1688..1788    +  CDS            Rev (fragment): human immunodeficiency virus 1 (HIV-1) Rev protein; rev; enhances nuclear export of unspliced and incompletely spliced viral mRNAs
   1807..1924    +  misc_feature   cPPT/CTS: central polypurine tract and central termination sequence of HIV-1
   1944..1967    -  misc_feature   MCS (fragment): pBluescript multiple cloning site
   2417..2506    +  CDS            NANOGNB (fragment): NANGN_HUMAN - Experimental evidence at transcript level: Swiss-Prot protein existence level 2. From Homo sapiens (Human).
   2533..2688    -  CDS            C9orf85 (fragment): CI085_HUMAN - Experimental evidence at protein level: Swiss-Prot protein existence level 1. From Homo sapiens (Human).
   2927..3061    +  CDS            C9orf85 (fragment): CI085_HUMAN - Experimental evidence at protein level: Swiss-Prot protein existence level 1. From Homo sapiens (Human).
   3083..3181    -  CDS            C8orf17 (fragment): MOST1_HUMAN - Experimental evidence at protein level: Swiss-Prot protein existence level 1. May be involved in cell survival, proliferation and progression of cancer cells. From Homo sapiens (Human).
   3646..4365    +  CDS            EGFP: the original enhanced GFP (Yang et al., 1996) mammalian codon-optimized
   4378..4966    +  misc_feature   WPRE: woodchuck hepatitis virus posttranscriptional regulatory element
   4983..5051    +  CDS            nef (fragment): NEF_HV1Z2 - Experimental evidence at protein level: Swiss-Prot protein existence level 1. Extracellular Nef protein targets CD4(+) T-lymphocytes for apoptosis by interacting with CXCR4 surface receptors. From Human immunodeficiency virus type 1 group M subtype D (isolate Z2/CDC-Z34) (HIV-1).
   5053..5286    +  LTR            3' LTR (ΔU3): self-inactivating 3' long terminal repeat (LTR) from HIV-1
   5358..5479    +  polyA_signal   SV40 poly(A) signal: SV40 polyadenylation signal
   5498..5633    +  rep_origin     SV40 ori: SV40 origin of replication
   5666..5684    -  promoter       T7 promoter: promoter for bacteriophage T7 RNA polymerase
   5692..5847    +  CDS            lacZα (fragment): LacZα fragment of β-galactosidase; lacZ fragment
   5855..6310    +  rep_origin     f1 ori (sequence partly withheld): f1 bacteriophage origin of replication; arrow indicates direction of (+) strand synthesis
   6339..6443    +  promoter       AmpR promoter: bla
   6444..7304    +  CDS            AmpR: β-lactamase; bla; confers resistance to ampicillin, carbenicillin, and related antibiotics
   7475..8063    +  rep_origin     ori: high-copy-number ColE1/pMB1/pBR322/pUC origin of replication
   8246..8338    +  CDS            lacI (fragment): lac repressor; lacI; The lac repressor binds to the lac operator to inhibit transcription in E. coli. This inhibition can be relieved by adding lactose or isopropyl-β-D-thiogalactopyranoside (IPTG).
   8351..8372    +  protein_bind   CAP binding site: CAP binding activates transcription in the presence of cAMP. E. coli catabolite activator protein
   8387..8417    +  promoter       lac promoter: promoter for the E. coli lac operon
   8425..8441    +  protein_bind   lac operator: The lac repressor binds to the lac operator to inhibit transcription in E. coli. This inhibition can be relieved by adding lactose or isopropyl-β-D-thiogalactopyranoside (IPTG). lac repressor encoded by lacI
   8486..8504    +  promoter       T3 promoter: promoter for bacteriophage T3 RNA polymerase
