[The description below was written by a language model from this plasmid's Addgene catalogue record and pLannotate feature annotations shown in this document.]
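Description:
pRRL WS1.6 GFP is a third-generation, self-inactivating HIV-1 lentiviral transfer vector of 8,524 bp, built on the pRRLSIN.cppt.PGK-GFP.WPRE backbone. In that backbone the original PGK-GFP cassette was removed and replaced with a multiple cloning site for promoter–coding sequence cassettes. The plasmid is propagated in E. coli under ampicillin selection (AmpR) using a ColE1/pUC-type origin, although the catalogue lists it as low copy. It also carries an f1 origin, an SV40 origin and leftover lac, T7 and T3 elements from the cloning backbone.

The viral genome is transcribed in packaging cells from a chimeric RSV promoter fused to a truncated 5' LTR, which makes genomic RNA production Tat-independent. Downstream lie the Ψ packaging signal with a gag fragment, the Rev response element for nuclear export of unspliced RNA, and the cPPT/CTS, which aids nuclear import of the reverse-transcribed genome. The internal expression cassette places EGFP (720 bp) under a 1.6 kb human WAS (Wiskott-Aldrich syndrome gene) promoter fragment. The feature table does not annotate this promoter. The short "NANOGNB", "C9orf85" and "C8orf17" fragment hits fall in the region between the cPPT and EGFP, and are most likely spurious matches within this human genomic promoter sequence. A WPRE follows EGFP to enhance transcript stability and expression. The ΔU3 3' LTR inactivates LTR promoter activity after integration, so expression depends on the internal promoter alone, and an SV40 poly(A) signal lies downstream of it.

According to the associated publication, the vector belongs to work evaluating promoters for lentiviral gene therapy of murine Wiskott-Aldrich syndrome. It is suited to reporting WAS promoter activity across hematopoietic lineages.
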