Addgene plasmid #36249: pRRL WS1.6 GFP
Depositing lab: David Rawlings. Depositing organization: Seattle Children's Hospital and Research Institute. Publication: Ubiquitous high-level gene expression in hematopoietic lineages provides effective lentiviral gene therapy of murine Wiskott-Aldrich Syndrome. Astrakhan A, Sather BD, Ryu BY, Khim S, Singh S, Humblet-Baron S, Ochs HD, Miao CH, Rawlings DJ. Blood. 2012 Mar 19. 10.1182/blood-2011-03-340711 PubMed 22431569.
Backbone
  Vector backbone: pRRLSIN.cppt.PGK-GFP.WPRE Addgene 12252
  Backbone manufacturer: Didier Trono
  Backbone size w/o insert (bp): 6857
  Total vector size (bp): 8524
  Modifications to backbone: PGK GFP removed (EcoRV and BamHI)and replaced with a multiple cloning site for addition of promoter CDS cassettes
  Vector type: Lentiviral
Growth in bacteria
  Bacterial resistance: Ampicillin, 100 μg/mL
  Growth temperature: 37°C
  Growth strain: Stbl3
  Copy number: Low Copy
Gene/Insert
  Gene/Insert name: GFP (alt names: EGFP; enhanced green fluorescent protein)
  Insert size (bp): 720
  Entrez Gene: eGFP (a.k.a. pPRS3a_01)
  Promoter: WAS (human 1.6 kb)
  Cloning method: Restriction Enzyme; 5′ cloning site MluI (not destroyed); 3′ cloning site SpeI (not destroyed)
  Sequencing primers: 5′ gatcacgagactagcctcgag; 3′ caacgggccacaactcctc
Resource information
  A portion of this plasmid was derived from a plasmid made by: Backbone is from Addgene plasmid 12252 (Didier Trono)
Terms and licenses: Academic/Nonprofit Terms; Industry Terms: Not Available to Industry
How to cite: pRRL WS1.6 GFP was a gift from David Rawlings (Addgene plasmid # 36249 ; http://n2t.net/addgene:36249 ; RRID:Addgene_36249)
