>Addgene plasmid #36249 | pRRL WS1.6 GFP | addgene partial sequence | sequence record 46888 | EGFP-N 5'-CGTCGCCGTCCAGCTCGACCAG-3'
TTGCTCACCATGGTGGCCTCGAGGATCCTGGCGAGGCTCTGGGTGCAGGGTAAGAAGAGGAACTTCCGCA
ATGAGCAGCAAGGGAACAGGAAATGCAAAAAACCACAAGGGACAAGGGAAACAAGTCCTCCAGGGGCCCC
TTGGTGGGCCTGGCCTCCTCGTTAGGCTGAGCTTGGGCCCTCCGCCATCAGATTGGAACCCTCCTCCACT
TGACTGCTTAGACCCACCTTTTGGATCAGCTTGGGTCCTCCTCCCCCTTTCTTACTCTCTGGGGCCCATC
TCCTTCTGACTGGCTCAGACCCTCCTCCCTCTGGCTGGCAGCGAGAGCTTAGCACATCTGTGTGCGGGGC
TCCCTGTGGCAAGGAGTAGTCATGGGCCTGGGTGGCCTCCTTTCTAAAGCACCTAGGTAGCCTGAGGCTG
AGGCCCGAGGTCCCTAGTCCGGAAGGGTTACTACAGTAAAACTTTTCCTTTTGGCTGGGGACAATAGCTC
ACACCTGTAATCCCAGCACTTTGGGAGGCCGAGACGAGTGGATCACTTGAGGTCAGGAGTTCAAGACGAG
CCTGGGCAACATGGCAAAACCCCATTTCCACTAAAAAATACAAAAATTAGCCAGGCATGGTGGCACACAC
CTGTAGTCCTA
